>Addgene plasmid #27539 | pGEM-T ZfHoxc5a | addgene partial sequence | sequence record 33944 | 27539 with T7
CGCCATGGCCGCGGGATTGCAGACGTATCGAGATTGCCAATAACCTCTGCTTGAACGAGCGCCAAATTAA
AATATGGTTCCAGAACCGTCGCATGAAGTGGAAGAAGGACTCAAAGTTGAAAGTAAAAGCAGGACTATAA
ATAATGTGTTGCACGACTTCAATTACAACAGCCTGAAAATAAAGGCAATGTTAACCCTTGAACTAAAACA
ACGAATGATTTAAAATTGATTTTGTTATTAACAACTGTTGATGTCTATCATTTGTTTACAATATTATGTT
GTTATGTGAATATGTTAATATTTTCAATATTTATTGATAGTGCTCTGTCCCCAGTACGGCAGATGCTAAT
TTGAATAATGTATGAGCTTAAACATTGATTATGCTTTACTAAACTCTCTTGTATCATCCTACATAATATA
TACCAAGGCCTGAATACAGTTAAGTTGACATATATGTACGTGCAAAAATGTGGTGCTTTGCTTGATCATT
CATCAATCTGTTCATTGCATTTTTGATGCTACTTGTCTTTATTTTTCATTGTACTTTCTGCCTAAATACA
TCTATAATACCTACACAAGAATGGTAAATCCCAATTCATGATATAAATGCAAAAACTAGTCTCATATTAA
AAAAAAAAAAAAAAAGCTTGAGCTCGAGTCCTCAATCACTAGTGCGGCCGCCTGCAGGTCGACCATATGG
GAGAGCTCCCAACGCGTTGGATGCATAGCTTGAGTATTCTATAGTGTCACCTAAATAGCTTGGCGTAATC
ATGGTCATAGCTGTTTCCTGTGTGAAATTGTTATCCGCTCACAATTCCACACAACATACGAGCCGGAAGC
ATAAAGTGTAAAGCCTGGGGTGCCTAATGAGTGAGCTAACTCACATTAATTGCGTTGCGCTCACTGCCCG
CTTTCCAGTCGGGAAACCTGTCGT
