[The description below was written by a language model from this plasmid's Addgene catalogue record.]
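Description:
pGEM-T ZfHoxc5a is a small, high-copy bacterial cloning plasmid built on the commercial pGEM-T backbone (about 3 kb without insert), carrying a fragment of the zebrafish (Danio rerio) homeobox gene hoxc5a. It is propagated in standard E. coli cloning strains under ampicillin selection. Although it is catalogued as a bacterial expression vector, pGEM-T is essentially a PCR-product cloning and in vitro transcription vector rather than a protein expression system. The insert sits at the EcoRV-derived cloning position, and both flanking sites were destroyed during cloning, which is consistent with the T-overhang ligation approach for which this backbone is designed.

The insert is described as a "3' end clone", indicating that it represents the 3' portion of the hoxc5a transcript rather than a full-length coding sequence; the record gives neither its size nor its orientation. T7 and SP6 are listed as the sequencing primers. In pGEM-T these correspond to opposing phage RNA polymerase promoters flanking the cloning site, so either strand of the insert can be transcribed in vitro from a linearised template. Given the associated study of zebrafish hox gene organisation and expression patterns in the trunk, the plasmid is most plausibly used as a template for antisense riboprobes for in situ hybridisation, although the record does not state this explicitly. The depositor notes that the quality-control sequence has some mismatches with the public reference sequence for the gene, which are not expected to affect plasmid function. No feature table was supplied, so element positions cannot be confirmed.
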