Addgene plasmid #27539: pGEM-T ZfHoxc5a
Depositing lab: Victoria Prince. Depositing organization: University of Chicago. Publication: Zebrafish hox genes: genomic organization and modified colinear expression patterns in the trunk. Prince VE, Joly L, Ekker M, Ho RK. Development. 1998 Feb . 125(3):407-20. PubMed 9425136.
Backbone
  Vector backbone: pGEM-T
  Backbone manufacturer: Promega
  Backbone size w/o insert (bp): 3000
  Vector type: Bacterial Expression
Growth in bacteria
  Bacterial resistance: Ampicillin, 100 μg/mL
  Growth temperature: 37°C
  Growth strain: DH5alpha
  Copy number: High Copy
Gene/Insert
  Gene/Insert name: Hoxc5a (alt name: 3' end clone)
  Species: D. rerio (zebrafish)
  Entrez Gene: hoxc5a (a.k.a. ZF-25, hoxc5, z-142, hox-3.4)
  Cloning method: Restriction Enzyme; 5′ cloning site EcoRV (destroyed during cloning); 3′ cloning site EcoRV (destroyed during cloning)
  Sequencing primers: 5′ T7; 3′ SP6
Terms and licenses: Academic/Nonprofit Terms; Industry Terms: Not Available to Industry
Depositor comments: Addgene's quality control sequence has some mismatches with NCBI's sequence for this gene; the mismatches should not affect plasmid function.
How to cite: pGEM-T ZfHoxc5a was a gift from Victoria Prince (Addgene plasmid # 27539 ; http://n2t.net/addgene:27539 ; RRID:Addgene_27539)
